Addgene plasmid #87077: pLenti6.2-Firefly-ccdB
Purpose: (Empty Backbone) Lentiviral Gateway-compatible expression vector backbone with an N-terminal Firefly luciferase
Depositing lab: Mikko Taipale. Depositing organization: University of Toronto.
Backbone
  Vector backbone: pLenti6.2
  Backbone manufacturer: Invitrogen
  Vector type: Mammalian Expression, Lentiviral
  Selectable markers: Blasticidin
  Tag / fusion protein: Firefly luciferase (N terminal on backbone)
Growth in bacteria
  Bacterial resistance: Chloramphenicol and Ampicillin, 25 & 100 μg/mL
  Growth temperature: 30°C
  Growth strain: ccdB Survival
  Copy number: High Copy
Gene/Insert
  Gene/Insert name: None
  Tag / fusion protein: Firefly luciferase (N terminal on backbone)
Terms and licenses: Academic/Nonprofit Terms; Industry Terms: Not Available to Industry
How to cite: pLenti6.2-Firefly-ccdB was a gift from Mikko Taipale (Addgene plasmid # 87077 ; http://n2t.net/addgene:87077 ; RRID:Addgene_87077)
