[The description below was written by a language model from this plasmid's Addgene catalogue record and pLannotate feature annotations shown in this document.]
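Description:
pLenti6.2-Firefly-ccdB is an empty Gateway destination vector built on the Invitrogen pLenti6.2 lentiviral backbone, designed for mammalian expression of proteins fused at their N terminus to firefly luciferase. In bacteria it replicates from a high-copy ColE1/pUC-type origin and carries ampicillin resistance on the backbone plus chloramphenicol resistance within the Gateway cassette. Because the cassette also encodes the CcdB gyrase toxin, the unrecombined plasmid must be maintained in a ccdB-tolerant strain. An f1 origin and an SV40 origin are also annotated.

The viral portion has a third-generation, self-inactivating layout. An RSV promoter drives a truncated HIV-1 5' LTR, followed by the Ψ packaging signal, a gag fragment and the Rev response element, and the genome ends in a ΔU3 3' LTR with an SV40 polyadenylation signal downstream. Within the transfer region, the CMV enhancer/promoter drives the luc+ firefly luciferase coding sequence, which is followed by the attR1–CmR–ccdB–attR2 cassette. An LR recombination with an entry clone replaces this cassette with the gene of interest, and loss of ccdB provides counter-selection for recombinants in standard strains. The result is a luciferase–ORF fusion. A V5 epitope tag lies immediately after attR2 and could be added at the C terminus if the inserted ORF lacks a stop codon, although the catalogue entry lists only the luciferase tag. Downstream, a PGK promoter paired with the bacterial EM7 promoter drives blasticidin S deaminase, which allows blasticidin selection of transduced cells.

The record does not state a specific application beyond serving as a backbone. The design suits stable or transient expression of luciferase-tagged proteins for luminescence-based readouts.
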