Features (pLannotate 1.2.2; 35 found; start..end, strand, type, name):
     70..569     +  promoter       PGK promoter: mouse phosphoglycerate kinase 1 promoter
    583..630     +  promoter       EM7 promoter: synthetic bacterial promoter&nbsp
    649..1047    +  CDS            BSD: blasticidin S deaminase; Aspergillus terreus BSD; confers resistance to blasticidin
   1064..1132    +  CDS            nef (fragment): NEF_HV1Z2 - Experimental evidence at protein level: Swiss-Prot protein existence level 1. Extracellular Nef protein targets CD4(+) T-lymphocytes for apoptosis by interacting with CXCR4 surface receptors. From Human immunodeficiency virus type 1 group M subtype D (isolate Z2/CDC-Z34) (HIV-1).
   1134..1367    +  LTR            3' LTR (ΔU3): self-inactivating 3' long terminal repeat (LTR) from HIV-1
   1439..1560    +  polyA_signal   SV40 poly(A) signal: SV40 polyadenylation signal
   1600..1735    +  rep_origin     SV40 ori: SV40 origin of replication
   1756..1774    -  promoter       T7 promoter: promoter for bacteriophage T7 RNA polymerase
   1782..1937    +  CDS            lacZα (fragment): LacZα fragment of β-galactosidase; lacZ fragment
   1942..2370    +  rep_origin     f1 ori (sequence partly withheld): f1 bacteriophage origin of replication; arrow indicates direction of (+) strand synthesis
   2423..2527    +  promoter       AmpR promoter: bla
   2528..3388    +  CDS            AmpR: β-lactamase; bla; confers resistance to ampicillin, carbenicillin, and related antibiotics
   3559..4147    +  rep_origin     ori: high-copy-number ColE1/pMB1/pBR322/pUC origin of replication
   4330..4422    +  CDS            lacI (fragment): lac repressor; lacI; The lac repressor binds to the lac operator to inhibit transcription in E. coli. This inhibition can be relieved by adding lactose or isopropyl-β-D-thiogalactopyranoside (IPTG).
   4435..4456    +  protein_bind   CAP binding site: CAP binding activates transcription in the presence of cAMP. E. coli catabolite activator protein
   4471..4501    +  promoter       lac promoter: promoter for the E. coli lac operon
   4509..4525    +  protein_bind   lac operator: The lac repressor binds to the lac operator to inhibit transcription in E. coli. This inhibition can be relieved by adding lactose or isopropyl-β-D-thiogalactopyranoside (IPTG). lac repressor encoded by lacI
   4570..4588    +  promoter       T3 promoter: promoter for bacteriophage T3 RNA polymerase
   4616..4842    +  promoter       RSV promoter: Rous sarcoma virus enhancer/promoter
   4843..5023    +  LTR            5' LTR (truncated): truncated 5' long terminal repeat (LTR) from HIV-1
   5070..5195    +  misc_feature   HIV-1 Ψ: packaging signal of human immunodeficiency virus type 1
   5179..5542    +  CDS            HIV-1 gag (fragment): gag protein from human immunodeficiency virus 1; gag
   5688..5921    +  misc_feature   RRE: The Rev response element (RRE) of HIV-1 allows for Rev-dependent mRNA export from the nucleus to the cytoplasm.
   6298..6398    +  CDS            Rev (fragment): human immunodeficiency virus 1 (HIV-1) Rev protein; rev; enhances nuclear export of unspliced and incompletely spliced viral mRNAs
   6495..6798    +  enhancer       CMV enhancer: human cytomegalovirus immediate early enhancer
   6799..7002    +  promoter       CMV promoter: human cytomegalovirus (CMV) immediate early promoter
   7095..8744    +  CDS            luciferase: firefly luciferase; luc+; enhanced luc+ version of the luciferase gene
   8790..8914    +  protein_bind   attR1: mutant version of attR; recombination site for the Gateway® LR reaction LR Clonase™
   8939..8969    +  promoter       lac UV5 promoter: E. coli lac promoter with an "up" mutation
   8993..9022    +  promoter       cat promoter (fragment): promoter of the E. coli cat gene encoding chloramphenicol acetyltransferase
   9023..9682    +  CDS            CmR: chloramphenicol acetyltransferase; cat; confers resistance to chloramphenicol
   9861..10019   +  CDS            ccdA (fragment): CCDA_ECO57 - Also known as H, letA. Experimental evidence at protein level: Swiss-Prot protein existence level 1. Antitoxin component of a type II toxin-antitoxin (TA) system which inhibits the post-segregational killing (PSK) of plasmid-free cells, also referred to as a plasmid addiction system. Binds to and blocks the activity of CcdB; will also remove bound CcdB protein from the CcdB-GyrA complex by forming a CcdA-CcdB complex, a process termed rejuvenation. Functions as a transcriptional corepressor for the ccdAB operon, repression also requires CcdB (By similarity). From Escherichia coli
  10024..10326   +  CDS            ccdB: CCDB_ECOLI - Also known as G, letB, letD. Experimental evidence at protein level: Swiss-Prot protein existence level 1. Toxic component of a type II toxin-antitoxin (TA) system, functioning in plasmid maintainence. Responsible for the post- segregational killing (PSK) of plasmid-free cells, also referred to as a plasmid addiction system. Half-life of over 2 hours. Cell killing by CcdB is accompanied by filamentation, defects in chromosome and plasmid segregation, defects in cell division, formation of anucleate cells, decreased DNA synthesis and plasmid loss. Interferes with the activity of DN
  10370..10494   -  protein_bind   attR2: mutant version of attR; recombination site for the Gateway® LR reaction LR Clonase™
  10536..37      +  CDS            V5 tag (across the origin): epitope tag from simian virus 5
>Addgene plasmid #87077 | pLenti6.2-Firefly-ccdB | addgene full sequence | sequence record 175327 | Addgene NGS Result
GCCTATCCCTAACCCTCTCCTCGGTCTCGATTCTACGCGTACCGGTTAGTAATGACGATGGTACCTACCG
GGTAGGGGAGGCGCTTTTCCCAAGGCAGTCTGGAGCATGCGCTTTAGCAGCCCCGCTGGGCACTTGGCGC
TACACAAGTGGCCTCTGGCCTCGCACACATTCCACATCCACCGGTAGGCGCCAACCGGCTCCGTTCTTTG
GTGGCCCCTTCGCGCCACCTTCTACTCCTCCCCTAGTCAGGAAGTTCCCCCCCGCCCCGCAGCTCGCGTC
GTGCAGGACGTGACAAATGGAAGTAGCACGTCTCACTAGTCTCGTGCAGATGGACAGCACCGCTGAGCAA
TGGAAGCGGGTAGGCCTTTGGGGCAGCGGCCAATAGCAGCTTTGCTCCTTCGCTTTCTGGGCTCAGAGGC
TGGGAAGGGGTGGGTCCGGGGGCGGGCTCAGGGGCGGGCTCAGGGGCGGGGCGGGCGCCCGAAGGTCCTC
CGGAGGCCCGGCATTCTGCACGCTTCAAAAGCGCACGTCTGCCGCGCTGTTCTCCTCTTCCTCATCTCCG
GGCCTTTCGACTCTAGACACGTGTTGACAATTAATCATCGGCATAGTATATCGGCATAGTATAATACGAC
AAGGTGAGGAACTAAACCATGGCCAAGCCTTTGTCTCAAGAAGAATCCACCCTCATTGAAAGAGCAACGG
CTACAATCAACAGCATCCCCATCTCTGAAGACTACAGCGTCGCCAGCGCAGCTCTCTCTAGCGACGGCCG
CATCTTCACTGGTGTCAATGTATATCATTTTACTGGGGGACCTTGTGCAGAACTCGTGGTGCTGGGCACT
GCTGCTGCTGCGGCAGCTGGCAACCTGACTTGTATCGTCGCGATCGGAAATGAGAACAGGGGCATCTTGA
GCCCCTGCGGACGGTGCCGACAGGTGCTTCTCGATCTGCATCCTGGGATCAAAGCCATAGTGAAGGACAG
TGATGGACAGCCGACGGCAGTTGGGATTCGTGAATTGCTGCCCTCTGGTTATGTGTGGGAGGGCTAAGCA
CAATTCGAGCTCGGTACCTTTAAGACCAATGACTTACAAGGCAGCTGTAGATCTTAGCCACTTTTTAAAA
GAAAAGGGGGGACTGGAAGGGCTAATTCACTCCCAACGAAGACAAGATCTGCTTTTTGCTTGTACTGGGT
CTCTCTGGTTAGACCAGATCTGAGCCTGGGAGCTCTCTGGCTAACTAGGGAACCCACTGCTTAAGCCTCA
ATAAAGCTTGCCTTGAGTGCTTCAAGTAGTGTGTGCCCGTCTGTTGTGTGACTCTGGTAACTAGAGATCC
CTCAGACCCTTTTAGTCAGTGTGGAAAATCTCTAGCAGTAGTAGTTCATGTCATCTTATTATTCAGTATT
TATAACTTGCAAAGAAATGAATATCAGAGAGTGAGAGGAACTTGTTTATTGCAGCTTATAATGGTTACAA
ATAAAGCAATAGCATCACAAATTTCACAAATAAAGCATTTTTTTCACTGCATTCTAGTTGTGGTTTGTCC
AAACTCATCAATGTATCTTATCATGTCTGGCTCTAGCTATCCCGCCCCTAACTCCGCCCATCCCGCCCCT
AACTCCGCCCAGTTCCGCCCATTCTCCGCCCCATGGCTGACTAATTTTTTTTATTTATGCAGAGGCCGAG
GCCGCCTCGGCCTCTGAGCTATTCCAGAAGTAGTGAGGAGGCTTTTTTGGAGGCCTAGGGACGTACCCAA
TTCGCCCTATAGTGAGTCGTATTACGCGCGCTCACTGGCCGTCGTTTTACAACGTCGTGACTGGGAAAAC
CCTGGCGTTACCCAACTTAATCGCCTTGCAGCACATCCCCCTTTCGCCAGCTGGCGTAATAGCGAAGAGG
CCCGCACCGATCGCCCTTCCCAACAGTTGCGCAGCCTGAATGGCGAATGGG
[124 nt withheld, positions 1942-2065]
C
[91 nt withheld, positions 2067-2157]
A
[49 nt withheld, positions 2159-2207]
CCTTTGACGTTGGAGTCCACGTTCTTT
[37 nt withheld, positions 2235-2271]
ACCCTATCTCGGTCTATTCTTTTGATTTATAAGGGATTTTGCCGATTTCGGCCTATTGGTTAAAAAATGA
GCTGATTTAACAAAAATTTAACGCGAATTTTAACAAAATATTAACGCTTACAATTTAGGTGGCACTTTTC
GGGGAAATGTGCGCGGAACCCCTATTTGTTTATTTTTCTAAATACATTCAAATATGTATCCGCTCATGAG
ACAATAACCCTGATAAATGCTTCAATAATATTGAAAAAGGAAGAGTATGAGTATTCAACATTTCCGTGTC
GCCCTTATTCCCTTTTTTGCGGCATTTTGCCTTCCTGTTTTTGCTCACCCAGAAACGCTGGTGAAAGTAA
AAGATGCTGAAGATCAGTTGGGTGCACGAGTGGGTTACATCGAACTGGATCTCAACAGCGGTAAGATCCT
TGAGAGTTTTCGCCCCGAAGAACGTTTTCCAATGATGAGCACTTTTAAAGTTCTGCTATGTGGCGCGGTA
TTATCCCGTATTGACGCCGGGCAAGAGCAACTCGGTCGCCGCATACACTATTCTCAGAATGACTTGGTTG
AGTACTCACCAGTCACAGAAAAGCATCTTACGGATGGCATGACAGTAAGAGAATTATGCAGTGCTGCCAT
AACCATGAGTGATAACACTGCGGCCAACTTACTTCTGACAACGATCGGAGGACCGAAGGAGCTAACCGCT
TTTTTGCACAACATGGGGGATCATGTAACTCGCCTTGATCGTTGGGAACCGGAGCTGAATGAAGCCATAC
CAAACGACGAGCGTGACACCACGATGCCTGTAGCAATGGCAACAACGTTGCGCAAACTATTAACTGGCGA
ACTACTTACTCTAGCTTCCCGGCAACAATTAATAGACTGGATGGAGGCGGATAAAGTTGCAGGACCACTT
CTGCGCTCGGCCCTTCCGGCTGGCTGGTTTATTGCTGATAAATCTGGAGCCGGTGAGCGTGGGTCTCGCG
GTATCATTGCAGCACTGGGGCCAGATGGTAAGCCCTCCCGTATCGTAGTTATCTACACGACGGGGAGTCA
GGCAACTATGGATGAACGAAATAGACAGATCGCTGAGATAGGTGCCTCACTGATTAAGCATTGGTAACTG
TCAGACCAAGTTTACTCATATATACTTTAGATTGATTTAAAACTTCATTTTTAATTTAAAAGGATCTAGG
TGAAGATCCTTTTTGATAATCTCATGACCAAAATCCCTTAACGTGAGTTTTCGTTCCACTGAGCGTCAGA
CCCCGTAGAAAAGATCAAAGGATCTTCTTGAGATCCTTTTTTTCTGCGCGTAATCTGCTGCTTGCAAACA
AAAAAACCACCGCTACCAGCGGTGGTTTGTTTGCCGGATCAAGAGCTACCAACTCTTTTTCCGAAGGTAA
CTGGCTTCAGCAGAGCGCAGATACCAAATACTGTTCTTCTAGTGTAGCCGTAGTTAGGCCACCACTTCAA
GAACTCTGTAGCACCGCCTACATACCTCGCTCTGCTAATCCTGTTACCAGTGGCTGCTGCCAGTGGCGAT
AAGTCGTGTCTTACCGGGTTGGACTCAAGACGATAGTTACCGGATAAGGCGCAGCGGTCGGGCTGAACGG
GGGGTTCGTGCACACAGCCCAGCTTGGAGCGAACGACCTACACCGAACTGAGATACCTACAGCGTGAGCT
ATGAGAAAGCGCCACGCTTCCCGAAGGGAGAAAGGCGGACAGGTATCCGGTAAGCGGCAGGGTCGGAACA
GGAGAGCGCACGAGGGAGCTTCCAGGGGGAAACGCCTGGTATCTTTATAGTCCTGTCGGGTTTCGCCACC
TCTGACTTGAGCGTCGATTTTTGTGATGCTCGTCAGGGGGGCGGAGCCTATGGAAAAACGCCAGCAACGC
GGCCTTTTTACGGTTCCTGGCCTTTTGCTGGCCTTTTGCTCACATGTTCTTTCCTGCGTTATCCCCTGAT
TCTGTGGATAACCGTATTACCGCCTTTGAGTGAGCTGATACCGCTCGCCGCAGCCGAACGACCGAGCGCA
GCGAGTCAGTGAGCGAGGAAGCGGAAGAGCGCCCAATACGCAAACCGCCTCTCCCCGCGCGTTGGCCGAT
TCATTAATGCAGCTGGCACGACAGGTTTCCCGACTGGAAAGCGGGCAGTGAGCGCAACGCAATTAATGTG
AGTTAGCTCACTCATTAGGCACCCCAGGCTTTACACTTTATGCTTCCGGCTCGTATGTTGTGTGGAATTG
TGAGCGGATAACAATTTCACACAGGAAACAGCTATGACCATGATTACGCCAAGCGCGCAATTAACCCTCA
CTAAAGGGAACAAAAGCTGGAGCTGCAAGCTTAATGTAGTCTTATGCAATACTCTTGTAGTCTTGCAACA
TGGTAACGATGAGTTAGCAACATGCCTTACAAGGAGAGAAAAAGCACCGTGCATGCCGATTGGTGGAAGT
AAGGTGGTACGATCGTGCCTTATTAGGAAGGCAACAGACGGGTCTGACATGGATTGGACGAACCACTGAA
TTGCCGCATTGCAGAGATATTGTATTTAAGTGCCTAGCTCGATACATAAACGGGTCTCTCTGGTTAGACC
AGATCTGAGCCTGGGAGCTCTCTGGCTAACTAGGGAACCCACTGCTTAAGCCTCAATAAAGCTTGCCTTG
AGTGCTTCAAGTAGTGTGTGCCCGTCTGTTGTGTGACTCTGGTAACTAGAGATCCCTCAGACCCTTTTAG
TCAGTGTGGAAAATCTCTAGCAGTGGCGCCCGAACAGGGACTTGAAAGCGAAAGGGAAACCAGAGGAGCT
CTCTCGACGCAGGACTCGGCTTGCTGAAGCGCGCACGGCAAGAGGCGAGGGGCGGCGACTGGTGAGTACG
CCAAAAATTTTGACTAGCGGAGGCTAGAAGGAGAGAGATGGGTGCGAGAGCGTCAGTATTAAGCGGGGGA
GAATTAGATCGCGATGGGAAAAAATTCGGTTAAGGCCAGGGGGAAAGAAAAAATATAAATTAAAACATAT
AGTATGGGCAAGCAGGGAGCTAGAACGATTCGCAGTTAATCCTGGCCTGTTAGAAACATCAGAAGGCTGT
AGACAAATACTGGGACAGCTACAACCATCCCTTCAGACAGGATCAGAAGAACTTAGATCATTATATAATA
CAGTAGCAACCCTCTATTGTGTGCATCAAAGGATAGAGATAAAAGACACCAAGGAAGCTTTAGACAAGAT
AGAGGAAGAGCAAAACAAAAGTAAGACCACCGCACAGCAAGCGGCCGCTGATCTTCAGACCTGGAGGAGG
AGATATGAGGGACAATTGGAGAAGTGAATTATATAAATATAAAGTAGTAAAAATTGAACCATTAGGAGTA
GCACCCACCAAGGCAAAGAGAAGAGTGGTGCAGAGAGAAAAAAGAGCAGTGGGAATAGGAGCTTTGTTCC
TTGGGTTCTTGGGAGCAGCAGGAAGCACTATGGGCGCAGCGTCAATGACGCTGACGGTACAGGCCAGACA
ATTATTGTCTGGTATAGTGCAGCAGCAGAACAATTTGCTGAGGGCTATTGAGGCGCAACAGCATCTGTTG
CAACTCACAGTCTGGGGCATCAAGCAGCTCCAGGCAAGAATCCTGGCTGTGGAAAGATACCTAAAGGATC
AACAGCTCCTGGGGATTTGGGGTTGCTCTGGAAAACTCATTTGCACCACTGCTGTGCCTTGGAATGCTAG
TTGGAGTAATAAATCTCTGGAACAGATTTGGAATCACACGACCTGGATGGAGTGGGACAGAGAAATTAAC
AATTACACAAGCTTAATACACTCCTTAATTGAAGAATCGCAAAACCAGCAAGAAAAGAATGAACAAGAAT
TATTGGAATTAGATAAATGGGCAAGTTTGTGGAATTGGTTTAACATAACAAATTGGCTGTGGTATATAAA
ATTATTCATAATGATAGTAGGAGGCTTGGTAGGTTTAAGAATAGTTTTTGCTGTACTTTCTATAGTGAAT
AGAGTTAGGCAGGGATATTCACCATTATCGTTTCAGACCCACCTCCCAACCCCGAGGGGACCCGACAGGC
CCGAAGGAATAGAAGAAGAAGGTGGAGAGAGAGACAGAGACAGATCCATTCGATTAGTGAACGGATCTCG
ACGGTATCGATGTCGACGTTAACGCTAGCGACTGGGTCTGCGATGTCGACGTTAACGCTAGCGACTGGGT
CTGCGATAAGCTTGGGAGTTCCGCGTTACATAACTTACGGTAAATGGCCCGCCTGGCTGACCGCCCAACG
ACCCCCGCCCATTGACGTCAATAATGACGTATGTTCCCATAGTAACGCCAATAGGGACTTTCCATTGACG
TCAATGGGTGGAGTATTTACGGTAAACTGCCCACTTGGCAGTACATCAAGTGTATCATATGCCAAGTACG
CCCCCTATTGACGTCAATGACGGTAAATGGCCCGCCTGGCATTATGCCCAGTACATGACCTTATGGGACT
TTCCTACTTGGCAGTACATCTACGTATTAGTCATCGCTATTACCATGGTGATGCGGTTTTGGCAGTACAT
CAATGGGCGTGGATAGCGGTTTGACTCACGGGGATTTCCAAGTCTCCACCCCATTGACGTCAATGGGAGT
TTGTTTTGGCACCAAAATCAACGGGACTTTCCAAAATGTCGTAACAACTCCGCCCCATTGACGCAAATGG
GCGGTAGGCGTGTACGGTGGGAGGTCTATATAAGCAGAGCTCGTTTAGTGAACCGTCAGATCGCCTGGAG
ACGCCATCCACGCTGTTTTGACCTCCATAGAAGACACCGACTCTAGAGGATCCAGCCGCCACCATGGAAG
ACGCCAAAAACATAAAGAAAGGCCCGGCGCCATTCTATCCGCTGGAAGATGGAACCGCTGGAGAGCAACT
GCATAAGGCTATGAAGAGATACGCCCTGGTTCCTGGAACAATTGCTTTTACAGATGCACATATCGAGGTG
GACATCACTTACGCTGAGTACTTCGAAATGTCCGTTCGGTTGGCAGAAGCTATGAAACGATATGGGCTGA
ATACAAATCACAGAATCGTCGTATGCAGTGAAAACTCTCTTCAATTCTTTATGCCGGTGTTGGGCGCGTT
ATTTATCGGAGTTGCAGTTGCGCCCGCGAACGACATTTATAATGAACGTGAATTGCTCAACAGTATGGGC
ATTTCGCAGCCTACCGTGGTGTTCGTTTCCAAAAAGGGGTTGCAAAAAATTTTGAACGTGCAAAAAAAGC
TCCCAATCATCCAAAAAATTATTATCATGGATTCTAAAACGGATTACCAGGGATTTCAGTCGATGTACAC
GTTCGTCACATCTCATCTACCTCCCGGTTTTAATGAATACGATTTTGTGCCAGAGTCCTTCGATAGGGAC
AAGACAATTGCACTGATCATGAACTCCTCTGGATCTACTGGTCTGCCTAAAGGTGTCGCTCTGCCTCATA
GAACTGCCTGCGTGAGATTCTCGCATGCCAGAGATCCTATTTTTGGCAATCAAATCATTCCGGATACTGC
GATTTTAAGTGTTGTTCCATTCCATCACGGTTTTGGAATGTTTACTACACTCGGATATTTGATATGTGGA
TTTCGAGTCGTCTTAATGTATAGATTTGAAGAAGAGCTGTTTCTGAGGAGCCTTCAGGATTACAAGATTC
AAAGTGCGCTGCTGGTGCCAACCCTATTCTCCTTCTTCGCCAAAAGCACTCTGATTGACAAATACGATTT
ATCTAATTTACACGAAATTGCTTCTGGTGGCGCTCCCCTCTCTAAGGAAGTCGGGGAAGCGGTTGCCAAG
AGGTTCCATCTGCCAGGTATCAGGCAAGGATATGGGCTCACTGAGACTACATCAGCTATTCTGATTACAC
CCGAGGGGGATGATAAACCGGGCGCGGTCGGTAAAGTTGTTCCATTTTTTGAAGCGAAGGTTGTGGATCT
GGATACCGGGAAAACGCTGGGCGTTAATCAAAGAGGCGAACTGTGTGTGAGAGGTCCTATGATTATGTCC
GGTTATGTAAACAATCCGGAAGCGACCAACGCCTTGATTGACAAGGATGGATGGCTACATTCTGGAGACA
TAGCTTACTGGGACGAAGACGAACACTTCTTCATCGTTGACCGCCTGAAGTCTCTGATTAAGTACAAAGG
CTATCAGGTGGCTCCCGCTGAATTGGAATCCATCTTGCTCCAACACCCCAACATCTTCGACGCAGGTGTC
GCAGGTCTTCCCGACGATGACGCCGGTGAACTTCCCGCCGCCGTTGTTGTTTTGGAGCACGGAAAGACGA
TGACGGAAAAAGAGATCGTGGATTACGTCGCCAGTCAAGTAACAACCGCGAAAAAGTTGCGCGGAGGAGT
TGTGTTTGTGGACGAAGTACCGAAAGGTCTTACCGGAAAACTCGACGCAAGAAAAATCAGAGAGATCCTC
ATAAAGGCCAAGAAGGGCGGAAAGATCGCCGTGAGTGGCGGCCGCTCGAGTGGCTCGGGCTCGACCTCGG
GCTCGGGCACAAGTTTGTACAAAAAAGCTGAACGAGAAACGTAAAATGATATAAATATCAATATATTAAA
TTAGATTTTGCATAAAAAACAGACTACATAATACTGTAAAACACAACATATCCAGTCACTATGGCGGCCG
CATTAGGCACCCCAGGCTTTACACTTTATGCTTCCGGCTCGTATAATGTGTGGATTTTGAGTTAGGATCC
GTCGAGATTTTCAGGAGCTAAGGAAGCTAAAATGGAGAAAAAAATCACTGGATATACCACCGTTGATATA
TCCCAATGGCATCGTAAAGAACATTTTGAGGCATTTCAGTCAGTTGCTCAATGTACCTATAACCAGACCG
TTCAGCTGGATATTACGGCCTTTTTAAAGACCGTAAAGAAAAATAAGCACAAGTTTTATCCGGCCTTTAT
TCACATTCTTGCCCGCCTGATGAATGCTCATCCGGAATTCCGTATGGCAATGAAAGACGGTGAGCTGGTG
ATATGGGATAGTGTTCACCCTTGTTACACCGTTTTCCATGAGCAAACTGAAACGTTTTCATCGCTCTGGA
GTGAATACCACGACGATTTCCGGCAGTTTCTACACATATATTCGCAAGATGTGGCGTGTTACGGTGAAAA
CCTGGCCTATTTCCCTAAAGGGTTTATTGAGAATATGTTTTTCGTCTCAGCCAATCCCTGGGTGAGTTTC
ACCAGTTTTGATTTAAACGTGGCCAATATGGACAACTTCTTCGCCCCCGTTTTCACCATGGGCAAATATT
ATACGCAAGGCGACAAGGTGCTGATGCCGCTGGCGATTCAGGTTCATCATGCCGTTTGTGATGGCTTCCA
TGTCGGCAGAATGCTTAATGAATTACAACAGTACTGCGATGAGTGGCAGGGCGGGGCGTAAAGATCTGGA
TCCGGCTTACTAAAAGCCAGATAACAGTATGCGTATTTGCGCGCTGATTTTTGCGGTATAAGAATATATA
CTGATATGTATACCCGAAGTATGTCAAAAAGAGGTATGCTATGAAGCAGCGTATTACAGTGACAGTTGAC
AGCGACAGCTATCAGTTGCTCAAGGCATATATGATGTCAATATCTCCGGTCTGGTAAGCACAACCATGCA
GAATGAAGCCCGTCGTCTGCGTGCCGAACGCTGGAAAGCGGAAAATCAGGAAGGGATGGCTGAGGTCGCC
CGGTTTATTGAAATGAACGGCTCTTTTGCTGACGAGAACAGGGGCTGGTGAAATGCAGTTTAAGGTTTAC
ACCTATAAAAGAGAGAGCCGTTATCGTCTGTTTGTGGATGTACAGAGTGATATTATTGACACGCCCGGGC
GACGGATGGTGATCCCCCTGGCCAGTGCACGTCTGCTGTCAGATAAAGTCTCCCGTGAACTTTACCCGGT
GGTGCATATCGGGGATGAAAGCTGGCGCATGATGACCACCGATATGGCCAGTGTGCCGGTCTCCGTTATC
GGGGAAGAAGTGGCTGATCTCAGCCACCGCGAAAATGACATCAAAAACGCCATTAACCTGATGTTCTGGG
GAATATAAATGTCAGGCTCCCTTATACACAGCCAGTCTGCAGGTCGACCATAGTGACTGGATATGTTGTG
TTTTACAGTATTATGTAGTCTGTTTTTTATGCAAAATCTAATTTAATATATTGATATTTATATCATTTTA
CGTTTCTCGTTCAGCTTTCTTGTACAAAGTGGTTGCTCTATAGTAACTCGAGTCTAGAGGGCCCGCGGTT
CGAAGGTAA
